Addgene plasmid #106040: Opto-GPR119
Purpose: Expression of a chimeric G-protein coupled receptor (Rhodopsin-GPR119; Opto-GPR119; D6)
Depositing lab: Harald Janovjak. Depositing organization: Institute of Science and Technology Austria (I.S.T. Austria). Publication: Optical functionalization of human Class A orphan G-protein-coupled receptors. Morri M, Sanchez-Romero I, Tichy AM, Kainrath S, Gerrard EJ, Hirschfeld PP, Schwarz J, Janovjak H. Nat Commun. 2018 May 16;9(1):1950. doi: 10.1038/s41467-018-04342-1. PubMed 29769519.
Backbone
  Vector backbone: pcDNA3.1-
  Backbone manufacturer: Invitrogen
  Backbone size w/o insert (bp): 5427
  Vector type: Mammalian Expression
  Selectable markers: Neomycin (select with G418)
Growth in bacteria
  Bacterial resistance: Ampicillin, 100 μg/mL
  Growth temperature: 37°C
  Growth strain: DH5alpha
  Copy number: High Copy
Gene/Insert
  Gene/Insert name: Opto-GPR119
  Species: H. sapiens (human), B. taurus (bovine)
  Insert size (bp): 1245
  Mutation: Chimeric receptor protein
  Entrez Gene: GPR119 (a.k.a. GPCR2)
  Promoter: CMV
  Tag / fusion protein: VSV-G (N terminal on insert); Rhodopsin-1D4 (C terminal on insert)
  Cloning method: Restriction Enzyme; 5′ cloning site unknown (unknown if destroyed); 3′ cloning site unknown (unknown if destroyed)
  Sequencing primers: 5′ CMV_F (CGCAAATGGGCGGTAGGCGTG); 3′ pcDNA_R (CAACAGATGGCTGGCAAC)
Terms and licenses: Academic/Nonprofit Terms; Industry Terms: Not Available to Industry
Depositor comments: two step cloning; 5' and 3' sites cannot be used for (sub)cloning
How to cite: Opto-GPR119 was a gift from Harald Janovjak (Addgene plasmid # 106040 ; http://n2t.net/addgene:106040 ; RRID:Addgene_106040)
