[The description below was written by a language model from this plasmid's Addgene catalogue record and pLannotate feature annotations shown in this document.]
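Description:
Opto-GPR119 is a mammalian expression plasmid built on the Invitrogen pcDNA3.1(-) backbone, encoding a light-activatable chimeric G-protein-coupled receptor that combines bovine rhodopsin with the human orphan class A receptor GPR119. The roughly 1.2 kb insert sits downstream of the human cytomegalovirus immediate-early enhancer and promoter and is terminated by the bovine growth hormone polyadenylation signal; a T7 promoter lies between the CMV promoter and the coding region. The record lists an N-terminal VSV-G epitope and a C-terminal rhodopsin 1D4 epitope for detection. The automated feature table annotates the whole open reading frame as bovine rhodopsin, including the N-terminal opsin segment carrying an N-linked glycosylation signal. It does not separately mark the GPR119-derived portions or the VSV-G tag, so the exact domain boundaries of the chimera cannot be read from the annotation. Short hits to an HIV-1 LTR, ble and lacI are only fragments and are probably annotation artefacts of backbone sequence rather than functional elements.

In bacteria the plasmid is maintained through a high-copy ColE1/pUC-type origin and selected with ampicillin via β-lactamase; an f1 origin is also present. For mammalian cells, an SV40 early promoter drives the neomycin phosphotransferase gene, followed by an SV40 poly(A) signal, which allows G418 selection of stable transfectants. The depositor notes that the insert was assembled in two steps and that the flanking sites cannot be used for subcloning. The construct belongs to a set of tools for optical functionalization of orphan GPCRs, in which the rhodopsin component supplies light sensitivity, allowing signalling associated with GPR119 to be triggered by illumination rather than by a ligand.
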