Features (pLannotate 1.2.2; 21 found; start..end, strand, type, name):
     30..82      -  misc_feature   bom (fragment): basis of mobility region from pBR322
    237..616     +  enhancer       CMV enhancer: human cytomegalovirus immediate early enhancer
    617..820     +  promoter       CMV promoter: human cytomegalovirus (CMV) immediate early promoter
    816..849     +  LTR            5' LTR (truncated) (fragment): truncated 5' long terminal repeat (LTR) from HIV-1
    865..883     +  promoter       T7 promoter: promoter for bacteriophage T7 RNA polymerase
   1018..2166    +  CDS            RHO: OPSD_BOVIN - Experimental evidence at protein level: Swiss-Prot protein existence level 1. Photoreceptor required for image-forming vision at low light intensity. Required for photoreceptor cell viability after birth (By similarity). Light-induced isomerization of 11-cis to all-trans retinal triggers a conformational change that activates signaling via G- proteins (PubMed:10926528, PubMed:12044163, PubMed:11972040, PubMed:16908857, PubMed:16586416, PubMed:17060607, PubMed:17449675, PubMed:18818650, PubMed:21389983, PubMed:22198838, PubMed:23579341, PubMed:25205354, PubMed:27458239). Subsequent
   1033..1071    +  CDS            opsin tag: segment of bovine rhodopsin containing a signal for N-linked glycosylation (Favaloro et al., 2008) The asparagine in the NKT tripeptide will be glycosylated if this sequence is exposed to the ER lumen.
   2213..2437    +  polyA_signal   bGH poly(A) signal: bovine growth hormone polyadenylation signal
   2441..2462    +  promoter       SV40 promoter (fragment): SV40 enhancer and early promoter
   2483..2911    +  rep_origin     f1 ori (sequence partly withheld): f1 bacteriophage origin of replication; arrow indicates direction of (+) strand synthesis
   2925..3254    +  promoter       SV40 promoter: SV40 enhancer and early promoter
   3321..4112    +  CDS            neo: KKA2_KLEPN - Also known as kan, nptII. Experimental evidence at protein level: Swiss-Prot protein existence level 1. Resistance to kanamycin, neomycin, paromomycin, ribostamycin, butirosin and gentamicin B. From Klebsiella pneumoniae.
   4136..4294    +  CDS            ble (fragment): BLE_KLEPN - Experimental evidence at protein level: Swiss-Prot protein existence level 1. Binding protein with a strong affinity to the bleomycin family of antibiotics. Binds to CL990; an antimitotic-antibiotic compound. From Klebsiella pneumoniae.
   4289..4410    +  polyA_signal   SV40 poly(A) signal: SV40 polyadenylation signal
   4483..4499    -  protein_bind   lac operator: The lac repressor binds to the lac operator to inhibit transcription in E. coli. This inhibition can be relieved by adding lactose or isopropyl-β-D-thiogalactopyranoside (IPTG). lac repressor encoded by lacI
   4507..4537    -  promoter       lac promoter: promoter for the E. coli lac operon
   4552..4573    -  protein_bind   CAP binding site: CAP binding activates transcription in the presence of cAMP. E. coli catabolite activator protein
   4586..4678    -  CDS            lacI (fragment): lac repressor; lacI; The lac repressor binds to the lac operator to inhibit transcription in E. coli. This inhibition can be relieved by adding lactose or isopropyl-β-D-thiogalactopyranoside (IPTG).
   4861..5449    -  rep_origin     ori: high-copy-number ColE1/pMB1/pBR322/pUC origin of replication
   5620..6480    -  CDS            AmpR: β-lactamase; bla; confers resistance to ampicillin, carbenicillin, and related antibiotics
   6481..6585    -  promoter       AmpR promoter: bla
>Addgene plasmid #106040 | Opto-GPR119 | addgene full sequence | sequence record 232387 | Addgene NGS Result
TCGACGGATCGGGAGATCTCCCGATCCCCTATGGTGCACTCTCAGTACAATCTGCTCTGATGCCGCATAG
TTAAGCCAGTATCTGCTCCCTGCTTGTGTGTTGGAGGTCGCTGAGTAGTGCGCGAGCAAAATTTAAGCTA
CAACAAGGCAAGGCTTGACCGACAATTGCATGAAGAATCTGCTTAGGGTTAGGCGTTTTGCGCTGCTTCG
CGATGTACGGGCCAGATATACGCGTTGACATTGATTATTGACTAGTTATTAATAGTAATCAATTACGGGG
TCATTAGTTCATAGCCCATATATGGAGTTCCGCGTTACATAACTTACGGTAAATGGCCCGCCTGGCTGAC
CGCCCAACGACCCCCGCCCATTGACGTCAATAATGACGTATGTTCCCATAGTAACGCCAATAGGGACTTT
CCATTGACGTCAATGGGTGGAGTATTTACGGTAAACTGCCCACTTGGCAGTACATCAAGTGTATCATATG
CCAAGTACGCCCCCTATTGACGTCAATGACGGTAAATGGCCCGCCTGGCATTATGCCCAGTACATGACCT
TATGGGACTTTCCTACTTGGCAGTACATCTACGTATTAGTCATCGCTATTACCATGGTGATGCGGTTTTG
GCAGTACATCAATGGGCGTGGATAGCGGTTTGACTCACGGGGATTTCCAAGTCTCCACCCCATTGACGTC
AATGGGAGTTTGTTTTGGCACCAAAATCAACGGGACTTTCCAAAATGTCGTAACAACTCCGCCCCATTGA
CGCAAATGGGCGGTAGGCGTGTACGGTGGGAGGTCTATATAAGCAGAGCTCTCTGGCTAACTAGAGAACC
CACTGCTTACTGGCTTATCGAAATTAATACGACTCACTATAGGGAGACCCAAGCTGGCTAGCGTTTAAAC
TTAAGCTTGCCACCATGAAAACGATCATCGCCCTGAGCTACATCTTCTGCCTGGTATTCGCCATGTACAC
CGATATAGAGATGAACAGGCTGGGAAAGGATAGCCTCATGAACGGGACCGAGGGCCCAAACTTCTACGTG
CCTTTCTCCAACAAGACGGGCGTGGTGCGCAGCCCCTTCGAGGCCCCGCAGTACTACCTGGCGGAGCCAT
GGCAGTTCTCCATGCTGGCCGCCTACATGTTCCTGCTGATCATGCTTGGCTTCCCCATCAACTTCCTCAC
GCTGTACGTCGTGCTGCTGTTGATCCACAAGAATGATGGGCTCAACTACATCCTGCTCAACCTGGCCGTG
GCCGACCTCTTCATGGTGTTCGGGGGCTTCACCACCACCCTCTACACCTCTCTGCACGGGTACTTCGTCT
TTGGGCCCACGGGCTGCAACCTGGAGGGCTTCTTTGCCACCTTGGGCGGTGAAATTGCACTGTGGTCCTT
GGTGGTCCTGGCCATCGAGCGGTACGTGGTGGTGAAGCAGCCCTTCCGCTACTTGAAGATCATGAGTGGG
TTCGTGGCCATCATGGGCGTCGCCTTCACCTGGGTCATGGCTCTGGCCTGTGCCGCGCCCCCCCTCGTCG
GCTGGTCCAGGTACATCCCGGAGGGCATGCAGTGCTCGTGCGGGATTGACTACTACACGCCCCACGAGGA
AACCAACAATGAGTCGTTCGTCATCTACATGTTCGTGGTCCACTTCATCATCCCCCTGATTGTCATATTC
TTCTGCTACGGAGACATGCTCAAGATTGCCTCCATGCACAGCCAGCAGATTCGAAAGATGGAACATGCAG
GAGCCATGGCTGGAGGTTATCGATCCCCACGGACTCCCAGCGACTTCAAAGCTCTCCGCATGGTGATCAT
CATGGTCATCGCTTTCCTAATCTGCTGGCTGCCCTACGCTGGGGTGGCGTTCTACATCTTCACCCATCAG
GGCTCTGACTTTGGCCCCATCTTCATGACCATCCCGGCTTTCTTTGCCAAGACTTCTGCCGTCTACAACC
CCGTCATCTACATCATGATGAACAAGCAGTTCCGCCTGCAGCTCTACCACATGGCCCTAGGAGTGAAGAA
GGTGCTCACCTCATTCCTCCTCTTTCTCTCGGCCAGGAATTGTGGCCCAGAGAGGCCCAGGGAAAGTTCC
TGTCACATCGTCACTATCTCCAGCTCAGAGTTTGATGGCACAGAAACCAGCCAAGTGGCGCCTGCCTAAC
TCGAGTCTAGAGGGCCCGTTTAAACCCGCTGATCAGCCTCGACTGTGCCTTCTAGTTGCCAGCCATCTGT
TGTTTGCCCCTCCCCCGTGCCTTCCTTGACCCTGGAAGGTGCCACTCCCACTGTCCTTTCCTAATAAAAT
GAGGAAATTGCATCGCATTGTCTGAGTAGGTGTCATTCTATTCTGGGGGGTGGGGTGGGGCAGGACAGCA
AGGGGGAGGATTGGGAAGACAATAGCAGGCATGCTGGGGATGCGGTGGGCTCTATGGCTTCTGAGGCGGA
AAGAACCAGCTGGGGCTCTAGGGGGTATCCCC
[124 nt withheld, positions 2483-2606]
C
[91 nt withheld, positions 2608-2698]
A
[49 nt withheld, positions 2700-2748]
CCTTTGACGTTGGAGTCCACGTTCTTT
[37 nt withheld, positions 2776-2812]
ACCCTATCTCGGTCTATTCTTTTGATTTATAAGGGATTTTGCCGATTTCGGCCTATTGGTTAAAAAATGA
GCTGATTTAACAAAAATTTAACGCGAATTAATTCTGTGGAATGTGTGTCAGTTAGGGTGTGGAAAGTCCC
CAGGCTCCCCAGCAGGCAGAAGTATGCAAAGCATGCATCTCAATTAGTCAGCAACCAGGTGTGGAAAGTC
CCCAGGCTCCCCAGCAGGCAGAAGTATGCAAAGCATGCATCTCAATTAGTCAGCAACCATAGTCCCGCCC
CTAACTCCGCCCATCCCGCCCCTAACTCCGCCCAGTTCCGCCCATTCTCCGCCCCATGGCTGACTAATTT
TTTTTATTTATGCAGAGGCCGAGGCCGCCTCTGCCTCTGAGCTATTCCAGAAGTAGTGAGGAGGCTTTTT
TGGAGGCCTAGGCTTTTGCAAAAAGCTCCCGGGAGCTTGTATATCCATTTTCGGATCTGATCAAGAGACA
GGATGAGGATCGTTTCGCATGATTGAACAAGATGGATTGCACGCAGGTTCTCCGGCCGCTTGGGTGGAGA
GGCTATTCGGCTATGACTGGGCACAACAGACAATCGGCTGCTCTGATGCCGCCGTGTTCCGGCTGTCAGC
GCAGGGGCGCCCGGTTCTTTTTGTCAAGACCGACCTGTCCGGTGCCCTGAATGAACTGCAGGACGAGGCA
GCGCGGCTATCGTGGCTGGCCACGACGGGCGTTCCTTGCGCAGCTGTGCTCGACGTTGTCACTGAAGCGG
GAAGGGACTGGCTGCTATTGGGCGAAGTGCCGGGGCAGGATCTCCTGTCATCTCACCTTGCTCCTGCCGA
GAAAGTATCCATCATGGCTGATGCAATGCGGCGGCTGCATACGCTTGATCCGGCTACCTGCCCATTCGAC
CACCAAGCGAAACATCGCATCGAGCGAGCACGTACTCGGATGGAAGCCGGTCTTGTCGATCAGGATGATC
TGGACGAAGAGCATCAGGGGCTCGCGCCAGCCGAACTGTTCGCCAGGCTCAAGGCGCGCATGCCCGACGG
CGAGGATCTCGTCGTGACCCATGGCGATGCCTGCTTGCCGAATATCATGGTGGAAAATGGCCGCTTTTCT
GGATTCATCGACTGTGGCCGGCTGGGTGTGGCGGACCGCTATCAGGACATAGCGTTGGCTACCCGTGATA
TTGCTGAAGAGCTTGGCGGCGAATGGGCTGACCGCTTCCTCGTGCTTTACGGTATCGCCGCTCCCGATTC
GCAGCGCATCGCCTTCTATCGCCTTCTTGACGAGTTCTTCTGAGCGGGACTCTGGGGTTCGAAATGACCG
ACCAAGCGACGCCCAACCTGCCATCACGAGATTTCGATTCCACCGCCGCCTTCTATGAAAGGTTGGGCTT
CGGAATCGTTTTCCGGGACGCCGGCTGGATGATCCTCCAGCGCGGGGATCTCATGCTGGAGTTCTTCGCC
CACCCCAACTTGTTTATTGCAGCTTATAATGGTTACAAATAAAGCAATAGCATCACAAATTTCACAAATA
AAGCATTTTTTTCACTGCATTCTAGTTGTGGTTTGTCCAAACTCATCAATGTATCTTATCATGTCTGTAT
ACCGTCGACCTCTAGCTAGAGCTTGGCGTAATCATGGTCATAGCTGTTTCCTGTGTGAAATTGTTATCCG
CTCACAATTCCACACAACATACGAGCCGGAAGCATAAAGTGTAAAGCCTGGGGTGCCTAATGAGTGAGCT
AACTCACATTAATTGCGTTGCGCTCACTGCCCGCTTTCCAGTCGGGAAACCTGTCGTGCCAGCTGCATTA
ATGAATCGGCCAACGCGCGGGGAGAGGCGGTTTGCGTATTGGGCGCTCTTCCGCTTCCTCGCTCACTGAC
TCGCTGCGCTCGGTCGTTCGGCTGCGGCGAGCGGTATCAGCTCACTCAAAGGCGGTAATACGGTTATCCA
CAGAATCAGGGGATAACGCAGGAAAGAACATGTGAGCAAAAGGCCAGCAAAAGGCCAGGAACCGTAAAAA
GGCCGCGTTGCTGGCGTTTTTCCATAGGCTCCGCCCCCCTGACGAGCATCACAAAAATCGACGCTCAAGT
CAGAGGTGGCGAAACCCGACAGGACTATAAAGATACCAGGCGTTTCCCCCTGGAAGCTCCCTCGTGCGCT
CTCCTGTTCCGACCCTGCCGCTTACCGGATACCTGTCCGCCTTTCTCCCTTCGGGAAGCGTGGCGCTTTC
TCATAGCTCACGCTGTAGGTATCTCAGTTCGGTGTAGGTCGTTCGCTCCAAGCTGGGCTGTGTGCACGAA
CCCCCCGTTCAGCCCGACCGCTGCGCCTTATCCGGTAACTATCGTCTTGAGTCCAACCCGGTAAGACACG
ACTTATCGCCACTGGCAGCAGCCACTGGTAACAGGATTAGCAGAGCGAGGTATGTAGGCGGTGCTACAGA
GTTCTTGAAGTGGTGGCCTAACTACGGCTACACTAGAAGAACAGTATTTGGTATCTGCGCTCTGCTGAAG
CCAGTTACCTTCGGAAAAAGAGTTGGTAGCTCTTGATCCGGCAAACAAACCACCGCTGGTAGCGGTGGTT
TTTTTGTTTGCAAGCAGCAGATTACGCGCAGAAAAAAAGGATCTCAAGAAGATCCTTTGATCTTTTCTAC
GGGGTCTGACGCTCAGTGGAACGAAAACTCACGTTAAGGGATTTTGGTCATGAGATTATCAAAAAGGATC
TTCACCTAGATCCTTTTAAATTAAAAATGAAGTTTTAAATCAATCTAAAGTATATATGAGTAAACTTGGT
CTGACAGTTACCAATGCTTAATCAGTGAGGCACCTATCTCAGCGATCTGTCTATTTCGTTCATCCATAGT
TGCCTGACTCCCCGTCGTGTAGATAACTACGATACGGGAGGGCTTACCATCTGGCCCCAGTGCTGCAATG
ATACCGCGAGACCCACGCTCACCGGCTCCAGATTTATCAGCAATAAACCAGCCAGCCGGAAGGGCCGAGC
GCAGAAGTGGTCCTGCAACTTTATCCGCCTCCATCCAGTCTATTAATTGTTGCCGGGAAGCTAGAGTAAG
TAGTTCGCCAGTTAATAGTTTGCGCAACGTTGTTGCCATTGCTACAGGCATCGTGGTGTCACGCTCGTCG
TTTGGTATGGCTTCATTCAGCTCCGGTTCCCAACGATCAAGGCGAGTTACATGATCCCCCATGTTGTGCA
AAAAAGCGGTTAGCTCCTTCGGTCCTCCGATCGTTGTCAGAAGTAAGTTGGCCGCAGTGTTATCACTCAT
GGTTATGGCAGCACTGCATAATTCTCTTACTGTCATGCCATCCGTAAGATGCTTTTCTGTGACTGGTGAG
TACTCAACCAAGTCATTCTGAGAATAGTGTATGCGGCGACCGAGTTGCTCTTGCCCGGCGTCAATACGGG
ATAATACCGCGCCACATAGCAGAACTTTAAAAGTGCTCATCATTGGAAAACGTTCTTCGGGGCGAAAACT
CTCAAGGATCTTACCGCTGTTGAGATCCAGTTCGATGTAACCCACTCGTGCACCCAACTGATCTTCAGCA
TCTTTTACTTTCACCAGCGTTTCTGGGTGAGCAAAAACAGGAAGGCAAAATGCCGCAAAAAAGGGAATAA
GGGCGACACGGAAATGTTGAATACTCATACTCTTCCTTTTTCAATATTATTGAAGCATTTATCAGGGTTA
TTGTCTCATGAGCGGATACATATTTGAATGTATTTAGAAAAATAAACAAATAGGGGTTCCGCGCACATTT
CCCCGAAAAGTGCCACCTGACG
