>Addgene plasmid #106040 | Opto-GPR119 | depositor partial sequence | sequence record 200803 | Opto-GPR119
ATGAAAACGATCATCGCCCTGAGCTACATCTTCTGCCTGGTATTCGCCATGTACACCGATATAGAGATGA
ACAGGCTGGGAAAGGATAGCCTCATGAACGGGACCGAGGGCCCAAACTTCTACGTGCCTTTCTCCAACAA
GACGGGCGTGGTGCGCAGCCCCTTCGAGGCCCCGCAGTACTACCTGGCGGAGCCATGGCAGTTCTCCATG
CTGGCCGCCTACATGTTCCTGCTGATCATGCTTGGCTTCCCCATCAACTTCCTCACGCTGTACGTCGTGC
TGCTGTTGATCCACAAGAATGATGGGCTCAACTACATCCTGCTCAACCTGGCCGTGGCCGACCTCTTCAT
GGTGTTCGGGGGCTTCACCACCACCCTCTACACCTCTCTGCACGGGTACTTCGTCTTTGGGCCCACGGGC
TGCAACCTGGAGGGCTTCTTTGCCACCTTGGGCGGTGAAATTGCACTGTGGTCCTTGGTGGTCCTGGCCA
TCGAGCGGTACGTGGTGGTGAAGCAGCCCTTCCGCTACTTGAAGATCATGAGTGGGTTCGTGGCCATCAT
GGGCGTCGCCTTCACCTGGGTCATGGCTCTGGCCTGTGCCGCGCCCCCCCTCGTCGGCTGGTCCAGGTAC
ATCCCGGAGGGCATGCAGTGCTCGTGCGGGATTGACTACTACACGCCCCACGAGGAAACCAACAATGAGT
CGTTCGTCATCTACATGTTCGTGGTCCACTTCATCATCCCCCTGATTGTCATATTCTTCTGCTACGGAGA
CATGCTCAAGATTGCCTCCATGCACAGCCAGCAGATTCGAAAGATGGAACATGCAGGAGCCATGGCTGGA
GGTTATCGATCCCCACGGACTCCCAGCGACTTCAAAGCTCTCCGCATGGTGATCATCATGGTCATCGCTT
TCCTAATCTGCTGGCTGCCCTACGCTGGGGTGGCGTTCTACATCTTCACCCATCAGGGCTCTGACTTTGG
CCCCATCTTCATGACCATCCCGGCTTTCTTTGCCAAGACTTCTGCCGTCTACAACCCCGTCATCTACATC
ATGATGAACAAGCAGTTCCGCCTGCAGCTCTACCACATGGCCCTAGGAGTGAAGAAGGTGCTCACCTCAT
TCCTCCTCTTTCTCTCGGCCAGGAATTGTGGCCCAGAGAGGCCCAGGGAAAGTTCCTGTCACATCGTCAC
TATCTCCAGCTCAGAGTTTGATGGCACAGAAACCAGCCAAGTGGCGCCTGCCTAA
